Addgene plasmid #71295: pcDNA GASTM-3-RVG-10-Lamp2b-HA
Purpose: Encodes (N to C): GASTM mutated glycosylation motif, 3 residue spacer, RVG peptide,10 residue spacer, Lamp2b (exosomal membrane protein), 3 residue spacer, HA tag.
Depositing lab: Joshua Leonard. Depositing organization: Northwestern University. Publication: Stabilization of exosome-targeting peptides via engineered glycosylation. Hung ME, Leonard JN. J Biol Chem. 2015 Mar 27;290(13):8166-72. doi: 10.1074/jbc.M114.621383. Epub 2015 Feb 5. PubMed 25657008.
Backbone
  Vector backbone: pcDNA 3.1+ Hygro
  Backbone manufacturer: Clontech
  Backbone size w/o insert (bp): 5578
  Total vector size (bp): 6925
  Modifications to backbone: some restriction sites removed from MCS
  Vector type: Mammalian Expression
  Selectable markers: Hygromycin
Growth in bacteria
  Bacterial resistance: Ampicillin, 100 μg/mL
  Growth temperature: 37°C
  Growth strain: DH5alpha
  Copy number: High Copy
Gene/Insert
  Gene/Insert name: Lamp2b
  Species: H. sapiens (human)
  Entrez Gene: LAMP2 (a.k.a. CD107b, DND, LAMP-2, LAMPB, LGP-96, LGP110)
  Promoter: CMV
  Tag / fusion protein: Lamp2 signal peptide (N terminal on insert); GASTM mutated glycosylation motif (N terminal on insert); Rabies Viral Glycoprotein (RVG) peptide targeting acetycholine receptor (N terminal on insert); HA (C terminal on insert)
  Cloning method: Restriction Enzyme; 5′ cloning site NheI (destroyed during cloning); 3′ cloning site BamHI (destroyed during cloning)
  Sequencing primers: 5′ CMV-F; 3′ BGH-rev
Resource information
  A portion of this plasmid was derived from a plasmid made by: Lamp2b cDNA was purchased from Open Biosystems
Terms and licenses: Academic/Nonprofit Terms; Industry Terms: Not Available to Industry
How to cite: pcDNA GASTM-3-RVG-10-Lamp2b-HA was a gift from Joshua Leonard (Addgene plasmid # 71295 ; http://n2t.net/addgene:71295 ; RRID:Addgene_71295)
