[The description below was written by a language model from this plasmid's Addgene catalogue record and pLannotate feature annotations shown in this document.]
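Description:
pcDNA GASTM-3-RVG-10-Lamp2b-HA is a mammalian expression plasmid built on a pcDNA 3.1+ Hygro backbone in which some restriction sites were removed from the multiple cloning site. It is maintained in E. coli through a high-copy ColE1/pUC-type origin with ampicillin resistance (AmpR under its own bla promoter). It also carries an f1 origin. For selection in mammalian cells, an SV40 early promoter drives a hygromycin resistance gene terminated by an SV40 polyadenylation signal. The catalogue lists a total size of 6925 bp, whereas the depositor's full sequence used for annotation is 6988 nt. The short hits annotated as HIV-1 LTR, ble, lacI and bom fragments appear to be backbone remnants or partial matches rather than functional parts.

The payload is a human Lamp2b fusion protein expressed from the CMV enhancer/promoter and terminated by the bGH polyadenylation signal; a T7 promoter sits just upstream of the coding region. From N to C terminus, the fusion consists of the Lamp2 signal peptide, a GASTM mutated glycosylation motif, a 3-residue spacer, the rabies viral glycoprotein (RVG) peptide that targets the acetylcholine receptor, a 10-residue spacer, Lamp2b (an exosomal membrane protein), a 3-residue spacer, and a C-terminal HA tag. The annotation tool labels the tag as a fragment of 3xHA, consistent with a single HA epitope. The associated work concerns stabilising exosome-targeting peptides through engineered glycosylation. Because the motif here is described as mutated, this construct plausibly serves as a comparison for versions with an intact glycosylation motif, although the record does not state this explicitly. The HA tag allows detection of the fusion protein.
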