Features (pLannotate 1.2.2; 21 found; start..end, strand, type, name):
    110..489     +  enhancer       CMV enhancer: human cytomegalovirus immediate early enhancer
    490..693     +  promoter       CMV promoter: human cytomegalovirus (CMV) immediate early promoter
    689..722     +  LTR            5' LTR (truncated) (fragment): truncated 5' long terminal repeat (LTR) from HIV-1
    738..756     +  promoter       T7 promoter: promoter for bacteriophage T7 RNA polymerase
    785..2149    +  CDS            LAMP2: LAMP2_HUMAN - Experimental evidence at protein level: Swiss-Prot protein existence level 1. [Isoform LAMP-2C]: Modulates chaperone-mediated autophagy. Decreases presentation of endogenous antigens by MHCII. Does not play a role in the presentation of exogenous and membrane-derived antigens by MHCII. From Homo sapiens (Human).
   2165..2193    +  CDS            3xHA (fragment): three tandem HA epitope tags
   2294..2518    +  polyA_signal   bGH poly(A) signal: bovine growth hormone polyadenylation signal
   2522..2543    +  promoter       SV40 promoter (fragment): SV40 enhancer and early promoter
   2564..2992    +  rep_origin     f1 ori (sequence partly withheld): f1 bacteriophage origin of replication; arrow indicates direction of (+) strand synthesis
   3006..3335    +  promoter       SV40 promoter: SV40 enhancer and early promoter
   3384..4409    +  CDS            HygR: aminoglycoside phosphotransferase from E. coli; aph(4)-Ia; confers resistance to hygromycin
   4419..4544    +  CDS            ble (fragment): BLE_KLEPN - Experimental evidence at protein level: Swiss-Prot protein existence level 1. Binding protein with a strong affinity to the bleomycin family of antibiotics. Binds to CL990; an antimitotic-antibiotic compound. From Klebsiella pneumoniae.
   4539..4660    +  polyA_signal   SV40 poly(A) signal: SV40 polyadenylation signal
   4733..4749    -  protein_bind   lac operator: The lac repressor binds to the lac operator to inhibit transcription in E. coli. This inhibition can be relieved by adding lactose or isopropyl-β-D-thiogalactopyranoside (IPTG). lac repressor encoded by lacI
   4757..4787    -  promoter       lac promoter: promoter for the E. coli lac operon
   4802..4823    -  protein_bind   CAP binding site: CAP binding activates transcription in the presence of cAMP. E. coli catabolite activator protein
   4836..4928    -  CDS            lacI (fragment): lac repressor; lacI; The lac repressor binds to the lac operator to inhibit transcription in E. coli. This inhibition can be relieved by adding lactose or isopropyl-β-D-thiogalactopyranoside (IPTG).
   5111..5696    -  rep_origin     ori: high-copy-number ColE1/pMB1/pBR322/pUC origin of replication
   5867..6727    -  CDS            AmpR: β-lactamase; bla; confers resistance to ampicillin, carbenicillin, and related antibiotics
   6728..6832    -  promoter       AmpR promoter: bla
   6891..6943    -  misc_feature   bom (fragment): basis of mobility region from pBR322
>Addgene plasmid #71295 | pcDNA GASTM-3-RVG-10-Lamp2b-HA | depositor full sequence | sequence record 127970 | pcDNA GASTM-3-RVG-10-Lamp2b-HA sequence 6988 bps
AAAATTTAAGCTACAACAAGGCAAGGCTTGACCGACAATTGCATGAAGAATCTGCTTAGGGTTAGGCGTT
TTGCGCTGCTTCGCGATGTACGGGCCAGATATACGCGTTGACATTGATTATTGACTAGTTATTAATAGTA
ATCAATTACGGGGTCATTAGTTCATAGCCCATATATGGAGTTCCGCGTTACATAACTTACGGTAAATGGC
CCGCCTGGCTGACCGCCCAACGACCCCCGCCCATTGACGTCAATAATGACGTATGTTCCCATAGTAACGC
CAATAGGGACTTTCCATTGACGTCAATGGGTGGAGTATTTACGGTAAACTGCCCACTTGGCAGTACATCA
AGTGTATCATATGCCAAGTACGCCCCCTATTGACGTCAATGACGGTAAATGGCCCGCCTGGCATTATGCC
CAGTACATGACCTTATGGGACTTTCCTACTTGGCAGTACATCTACGTATTAGTCATCGCTATTACCATGG
TGATGCGGTTTTGGCAGTACATCAATGGGCGTGGATAGCGGTTTGACTCACGGGGATTTCCAAGTCTCCA
CCCCATTGACGTCAATGGGAGTTTGTTTTGGCACCAAAATCAACGGGACTTTCCAAAATGTCGTAACAAC
TCCGCCCCATTGACGCAAATGGGCGGTAGGCGTGTACGGTGGGAGGTCTATATAAGCAGAGCTCTCTGGC
TAACTAGAGAACCCACTGCTTACTGGCTTATCGAAATTAATACGACTCACTATAGGGAGACCCAAGCTGG
CTAGTGCCGCCGCCATGGTGTGCTTCCGCCTCTTCCCGGTTCCGGGCTCAGGGCTCGTTCTGGTCTGCCT
AGTCCTGGGAGCTGTGCGGTCTTATGCAGGTGCTAGCACTATGGGCAGTGGATACACCATTTGGATGCCC
GAGAATCCGAGACCAGGGACACCTTGTGACATTTTTACCAATAGCAGAGGGAAGAGAGCATCCAACGGGG
GCAGTGGATCTGGATCCGGTGGCTCGAGTTTGGAACTTAATTTGACAGATTCAGAAAATGCCACTTGCCT
TTATGCAAAATGGCAGATGAATTTCACAGTTCGCTATGAAACTACAAATAAAACTTATAAAACTGTAACC
ATTTCAGACCATGGCACTGTGACATATAATGGAAGCATTTGTGGGGATGATCAGAATGGTCCCAAAATAG
CAGTGCAGTTCGGACCTGGCTTTTCCTGGATTGCGAATTTTACCAAGGCAGCATCTACTTATTCAATTGA
CAGCGTCTCATTTTCCTACAACACTGGTGATAACACAACATTTCCTGATGCTGAAGATAAAGGAATTCTT
ACTGTTGATGAACTTTTGGCCATCAGAATTCCATTGAATGACCTTTTTAGATGCAATAGTTTATCAACTT
TGGAAAAGAATGATGTTGTCCAACACTACTGGGATGTTCTTGTACAAGCTTTTGTCCAAAATGGCACAGT
GAGCACAAATGAGTTCCTGTGTGATAAAGACAAAACTTCAACAGTGGCACCCACCATACACACCACTGTG
CCATCTCCTACTACAACACCTACTCCAAAGGAAAAACCAGAAGCTGGAACCTATTCAGTTAATAATGGCA
ATGATACTTGCCTGCTGGCTACCATGGGGCTGCAGCTGAACATCACTCAGGATAAGGTTGCTTCAGTTAT
TAACATCAACCCCAATACAACTCACTCCACAGGCAGCTGCCGTTCTCACACTGCTCTACTTAGACTCAAT
AGCAGCACTATTAAGTATCTAGACTTTGTCTTTGCTGTGAAAAATGAAAACCGATTTTATCTGAAGGAAG
TGAACATCAGCATGTATTTGGTTAATGGCTCCGTTTTCAGCATTGCAAATAACAATCTCAGCTACTGGGA
TGCCCCCCTGGGAAGTTCTTATATGTGCAACAAAGAGCAGACTGTTTCAGTGTCTGGAGCATTTCAGATA
AATACCTTTGATCTAAGGGTTCAGCCTTTCAATGTGACACAAGGAAAGTATTCTACAGCCCAAGAGTGTT
CGCTGGATGATGACACCATTCTAATCCCAATTATAGTTGGTGCTGGTCTTTCAGGCTTGATTATCGTTAT
AGTGATTGCTTACGTAATTGGCAGAAGAAAAAGTTATGCTGGATATCAGACTCTGGGAAGCGGATACCCA
TACGATGTGCCAGATTACGCTTAAGGATCCACTAGTCCAGTGTGGTGGAATTCTGCAGATATCCAGCACA
GTGGCGGCCGCTCGAGTCTAGAGGGCCCGTTTAAACCCGCTGATCAGCCTCGACTGTGCCTTCTAGTTGC
CAGCCATCTGTTGTTTGCCCCTCCCCCGTGCCTTCCTTGACCCTGGAAGGTGCCACTCCCACTGTCCTTT
CCTAATAAAATGAGGAAATTGCATCGCATTGTCTGAGTAGGTGTCATTCTATTCTGGGGGGTGGGGTGGG
GCAGGACAGCAAGGGGGAGGATTGGGAAGACAATAGCAGGCATGCTGGGGATGCGGTGGGCTCTATGGCT
TCTGAGGCGGAAAGAACCAGCTGGGGCTCTAGGGGGTATCCCC
[124 nt withheld, positions 2564-2687]
C
[91 nt withheld, positions 2689-2779]
A
[49 nt withheld, positions 2781-2829]
CCTTTGACGTTGGAGTCCACGTTCTTT
[37 nt withheld, positions 2857-2893]
ACCCTATCTCGGTCTATTCTTTTGATTTATAAGGGATTTTGCCGATTTCGGCCTATTGGTTAAAAAATGA
GCTGATTTAACAAAAATTTAACGCGAATTAATTCTGTGGAATGTGTGTCAGTTAGGGTGTGGAAAGTCCC
CAGGCTCCCCAGCAGGCAGAAGTATGCAAAGCATGCATCTCAATTAGTCAGCAACCAGGTGTGGAAAGTC
CCCAGGCTCCCCAGCAGGCAGAAGTATGCAAAGCATGCATCTCAATTAGTCAGCAACCATAGTCCCGCCC
CTAACTCCGCCCATCCCGCCCCTAACTCCGCCCAGTTCCGCCCATTCTCCGCCCCATGGCTGACTAATTT
TTTTTATTTATGCAGAGGCCGAGGCCGCCTCTGCCTCTGAGCTATTCCAGAAGTAGTGAGGAGGCTTTTT
TGGAGGCCTAGGCTTTTGCAAAAAGCTCCCGGGAGCTTGTATATCCATTTTCGGATCTGATCAGCACGTG
ATGAAAAAGCCTGAACTCACCGCGACGTCTGTCGAGAAGTTTCTGATCGAAAAGTTCGACAGCGTCTCCG
ACCTGATGCAGCTCTCGGAGGGCGAAGAATCTCGTGCTTTCAGCTTCGATGTAGGAGGGCGTGGATATGT
CCTGCGGGTAAATAGCTGCGCCGATGGTTTCTACAAAGATCGTTATGTTTATCGGCACTTTGCATCGGCC
GCGCTCCCGATTCCGGAAGTGCTTGACATTGGGGAATTCAGCGAGAGCCTGACCTATTGCATCTCCCGCC
GTGCACAGGGTGTCACGTTGCAAGACCTGCCTGAAACCGAACTGCCCGCTGTTCTGCAGCCGGTCGCGGA
GGCCATGGATGCGATCGCTGCGGCCGATCTTAGCCAGACGAGCGGGTTCGGCCCATTCGGACCGCAAGGA
ATCGGTCAATACACTACATGGCGTGATTTCATATGCGCGATTGCTGATCCCCATGTGTATCACTGGCAAA
CTGTGATGGACGACACCGTCAGTGCGTCCGTCGCGCAGGCTCTCGATGAGCTGATGCTTTGGGCCGAGGA
CTGCCCCGAAGTCCGGCACCTCGTGCACGCGGATTTCGGCTCCAACAATGTCCTGACGGACAATGGCCGC
ATAACAGCGGTCATTGACTGGAGCGAGGCGATGTTCGGGGATTCCCAATACGAGGTCGCCAACATCTTCT
TCTGGAGGCCGTGGTTGGCTTGTATGGAGCAGCAGACGCGCTACTTCGAGCGGAGGCATCCGGAGCTTGC
AGGATCGCCGCGGCTCCGGGCGTATATGCTCCGCATTGGTCTTGACCAACTCTATCAGAGCTTGGTTGAC
GGCAATTTCGATGATGCAGCTTGGGCGCAGGGTCGATGCGACGCAATCGTCCGATCCGGAGCCGGGACTG
TCGGGCGTACACAAATCGCCCGCAGAAGCGCGGCCGTCTGGACCGATGGCTGTGTAGAAGTACTCGCCGA
TAGTGGAAACCGACGCCCCAGCACTCGTCCGAGGGCAAAGGAATAGCACGTGCTACGAGATTTCGATTCC
ACCGCCGCCTTCTATGAAAGGTTGGGCTTCGGAATCGTTTTCCGGGACGCCGGCTGGATGATCCTCCAGC
GCGGGGATCTCATGCTGGAGTTCTTCGCCCACCCCAACTTGTTTATTGCAGCTTATAATGGTTACAAATA
AAGCAATAGCATCACAAATTTCACAAATAAAGCATTTTTTTCACTGCATTCTAGTTGTGGTTTGTCCAAA
CTCATCAATGTATCTTATCATGTCTGTATACCGTCGACCTCTAGCTAGAGCTTGGCGTAATCATGGTCAT
AGCTGTTTCCTGTGTGAAATTGTTATCCGCTCACAATTCCACACAACATACGAGCCGGAAGCATAAAGTG
TAAAGCCTGGGGTGCCTAATGAGTGAGCTAACTCACATTAATTGCGTTGCGCTCACTGCCCGCTTTCCAG
TCGGGAAACCTGTCGTGCCAGCTGCATTAATGAATCGGCCAACGCGCGGGGAGAGGCGGTTTGCGTATTG
GGCGCTCTTCCGCTTCCTCGCTCACTGACTCGCTGCGCTCGGTCGTTCGGCTGCGGCGAGCGGTATCAGC
TCACTCAAAGGCGGTAATACGGTTATCCACAGAATCAGGGGATAACGCAGGAAAGAACATGTGAGCAAAA
GGCCAGCAAAAGGCCAGGAACCGTAAAAAGGCCGCGTTGCTGGCGTTTTTCCATAGGCTCCGCCCCCCTG
ACGAGCATCACAAAAATCGACGCTCAAGTCAGAGGTGGCGAAACCCGACAGGACTATAAAGATACCAGGC
GTTTCCCCCTGGAAGCTCCCTCGTGCGCTCTCCTGTTCCGACCCTGCCGCTTACCGGATACCTGTCCGCC
TTTCTCCCTTCGGGAAGCGTGGCGCTTTCTCATAGCTCACGCTGTAGGTATCTCAGTTCGGTGTAGGTCG
TTCGCTCCAAGCTGGGCTGTGTGCACGAACCCCCCGTTCAGCCCGACCGCTGCGCCTTATCCGGTAACTA
TCGTCTTGAGTCCAACCCGGTAAGACACGACTTATCGCCACTGGCAGCAGCCACTGGTAACAGGATTAGC
AGAGCGAGGTATGTAGGCGGTGCTACAGAGTTCTTGAAGTGGTGGCCTAACTACGGCTACACTAGAAGAA
CAGTATTTGGTATCTGCGCTCTGCTGAAGCCAGTTACCTTCGGAAAAAGAGTTGGTAGCTCTTGATCCGG
CAAACAAACCACCGCTGGTAGCGGTTTTTTTGTTTGCAAGCAGCAGATTACGCGCAGAAAAAAAGGATCT
CAAGAAGATCCTTTGATCTTTTCTACGGGGTCTGACGCTCAGTGGAACGAAAACTCACGTTAAGGGATTT
TGGTCATGAGATTATCAAAAAGGATCTTCACCTAGATCCTTTTAAATTAAAAATGAAGTTTTAAATCAAT
CTAAAGTATATATGAGTAAACTTGGTCTGACAGTTACCAATGCTTAATCAGTGAGGCACCTATCTCAGCG
ATCTGTCTATTTCGTTCATCCATAGTTGCCTGACTCCCCGTCGTGTAGATAACTACGATACGGGAGGGCT
TACCATCTGGCCCCAGTGCTGCAATGATACCGCGAGACCCACGCTCACCGGCTCCAGATTTATCAGCAAT
AAACCAGCCAGCCGGAAGGGCCGAGCGCAGAAGTGGTCCTGCAACTTTATCCGCCTCCATCCAGTCTATT
AATTGTTGCCGGGAAGCTAGAGTAAGTAGTTCGCCAGTTAATAGTTTGCGCAACGTTGTTGCCATTGCTA
CAGGCATCGTGGTGTCACGCTCGTCGTTTGGTATGGCTTCATTCAGCTCCGGTTCCCAACGATCAAGGCG
AGTTACATGATCCCCCATGTTGTGCAAAAAAGCGGTTAGCTCCTTCGGTCCTCCGATCGTTGTCAGAAGT
AAGTTGGCCGCAGTGTTATCACTCATGGTTATGGCAGCACTGCATAATTCTCTTACTGTCATGCCATCCG
TAAGATGCTTTTCTGTGACTGGTGAGTACTCAACCAAGTCATTCTGAGAATAGTGTATGCGGCGACCGAG
TTGCTCTTGCCCGGCGTCAATACGGGATAATACCGCGCCACATAGCAGAACTTTAAAAGTGCTCATCATT
GGAAAACGTTCTTCGGGGCGAAAACTCTCAAGGATCTTACCGCTGTTGAGATCCAGTTCGATGTAACCCA
CTCGTGCACCCAACTGATCTTCAGCATCTTTTACTTTCACCAGCGTTTCTGGGTGAGCAAAAACAGGAAG
GCAAAATGCCGCAAAAAAGGGAATAAGGGCGACACGGAAATGTTGAATACTCATACTCTTCCTTTTTCAA
TATTATTGAAGCATTTATCAGGGTTATTGTCTCATGAGCGGATACATATTTGAATGTATTTAGAAAAATA
AACAAATAGGGGTTCCGCGCACATTTCCCCGAAAAGTGCCACCTGACGTCGACGGATCGGGAGATCTCCC
GATCCCCTATGGTGCACTCTCAGTACAATCTGCTCTGATGCCGCATAGTTAAGCCAGTATCTGCTCCCTG
CTTGTGTGTTGGAGGTCGCTGAGTAGTGCGCGAGC
