>Addgene plasmid #71295 | pcDNA GASTM-3-RVG-10-Lamp2b-HA | addgene partial sequence | sequence record 132491 | CMV-F 5'-CGCAAATGGGCGGTAGGCGTG-3'
ACTAGAGAACCCACTGCTTACTGGCTTATCGAAATTAATACGACTCACTATAGGGAGACCCAAGCTGGCT
AGTGCCGCCGCCATGGTGTGCTTCCGCCTCTTCCCGGTTCCGGGCTCAGGGCTCGTTCTGGTCTGCCTAG
TCCTGGGAGCTGTGCGGTCTTATGCAGGTGCTAGCACTATGGGCAGTGGATACACCATTTGGATGCCCGA
GAATCCGAGACCAGGGACACCTTGTGACATTTTTACCAATAGCAGAGGGAAGAGAGCATCCAACGGGGGC
AGTGGATCTGGATCCGGTGGCTCGAGTTTGGAACTTAATTTGACAGATTCAGAAAATGCCACTTGCCTTT
ATGCAAAATGGCAGATGAATTTCACAGTTCGCTATGAAACTACAAATAAAACTTATAAAACTGTAACCAT
TTCAGACCATGGCACTGTGACATATAATGGAAGCATTTGTGGGGATGATCAGAATGGTCCCAAAATAGCA
GTGCAGTTCGGACCTGGCTTTTCCTGGATTGCGAATTTTACCAAGGCAGCATCTACTTATTCAATTGACA
GCGTCTCATTTTCCTACAACACTGGTGATAACACAACATTTCCTGATGCTGAAGATAAAGGAATTCTTAC
TGTTGATGAACTTTTGGCCATCAGAATTCCATTGAATGACCTTTTTAGATGCAATAGTTTATCAACTTTG
GAAAAGAATGATGTTGTCCAACACTACTGGGATGTTCTTGTACAAGCTTTTGTCCAAAATGGCACAGTGA
GCACAAATGAGTTCCTGTGTGATAAAGACAAAACTTCAACAGTGGCACCCACCATACACACCACTGTGCC
ATCTCCTACTACAACACCTACTCCAAAGGAAAAACCAGAAGCTGGAACCTATTCAGTTAATAATGGCAAT
GATACTTGCCTGCTGGCTACCATGGGGCTGCAGCTGAACATCACTCAGGATAAGGT
