>Addgene plasmid #71295 | pcDNA GASTM-3-RVG-10-Lamp2b-HA | addgene partial sequence | sequence record 132492 | BGH-rev 5'-TAGAAGGCACAGTCGAGG-3'
TCTAGACTCGAGCGGCCGCCACTGTGCTGGATATCTGCAGAATTCCACCACACTGGACTAGTGGATCCTT
AAGCGTAATCTGGCACATCGTATGGGTATCCGCTTCCCAGAGTCTGATATCCAGCATAACTTTTTCTTCT
GCCAATTACGTAAGCAATCACTATAACGATAATCAAGCCTGAAAGACCAGCACCAACTATAATTGGGATT
AGAATGGTGTCATCATCCAGCGAACACTCTTGGGCTGTAGAATACTTTCCTTGTGTCACATTGAAAGGCT
GAACCCTTAGATCAAAGGTATTTATCTGAAATGCTCCAGACACTGAAACAGTCTGCTCTTTGTTGCACAT
ATAAGAACTTCCCAGGGGGGCATCCCAGTAGCTGAGATTGTTATTTGCAATGCTGAAAACGGAGCCATTA
ACCAAATACATGCTGATGTTCACTTCCTTCAGATAAAATCGGTTTTCATTTTTCACAGCAAAGACAAAGT
CTAGATACTTAATAGTGCTGCTATTGAGTCTAAGTAGAGCAGTGTGAGAACGGCAGCTGCCTGTGGAGTG
AGTTGTATTGGGGTTGATGTTAATAACTGAAGCAACCTTATCCTGAGTGATGTTCAGCTGCAGCCCCATG
GTAGCCAGCAGGCAAGTATCATTGCCATTATTAACTGAATAGGTTCCAGCTTCTGGTTTTTCCTTTGGAG
TAGGTGTTGTAGTAGGAGATGGCACAGTGGTGTGTATGGTGGGTGCCACTGTTGAAGTTTTGTCTTTATC
ACACAGGAACTCATTTGTGCTCACTGTGCCATTTTGGACAAAAGCTTGTACAAGAACATCCCAGTAGTGT
TGGACAACATCATTCTTTTCCAAA
